Addgene plasmid #71222: pSGE_769_DipB-EcR_dCP
Purpose: Luciferase reporter
Depositing lab: Alexander Stark. Depositing organization: Research Institute of Molecular Pathology (IMP). Publication: Transcriptional regulators form diverse groups with context-dependent regulatory functions. Stampfel G, Kazmar T, Frank O, Wienerroither S, Reiter F, Stark A. Nature. 2015 Nov 9. doi: 10.1038/nature15545. PubMed 26550828.
Backbone
  Vector backbone: unknown
  Vector type: Insect Expression, Luciferase
Growth in bacteria
  Bacterial resistance: Ampicillin, 100 μg/mL
  Growth temperature: 37°C
  Growth strain: DH5alpha
  Copy number: High Copy
Gene/Insert
  Gene/Insert name: 769_DipB-EcR_dCP
  Species: D. melanogaster (fly)
  Promoter: DSCP Drosophila synthetic core promoter
  Tag / fusion protein: luciferase (C terminal on backbone)
  Cloning method: Gateway Cloning
  Sequencing primers: 5′ RVprimer3; 3′ LucNRev
Terms and licenses: Academic/Nonprofit Terms; Industry Terms: Not Available to Industry
How to cite: pSGE_769_DipB-EcR_dCP was a gift from Alexander Stark (Addgene plasmid # 71222 ; http://n2t.net/addgene:71222 ; RRID:Addgene_71222)
