[The description below was written by a language model from this plasmid's Addgene catalogue record and pLannotate feature annotations shown in this document.]
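Description:
pSGE_769_DipB-EcR_dCP is a 5,282 bp firefly luciferase reporter plasmid for use in Drosophila (insect) cells. The repository lists the backbone as unknown. The annotated features show a layout typical of promoterless luciferase reporter vectors: a high-copy ColE1/pUC-type origin and an ampicillin resistance gene with its bla promoter for propagation and selection in E. coli, and an f1 phage origin. Upstream of the cloning region sit a synthetic poly(A) signal and an RNA polymerase II pause site, which limit read-through transcription from the backbone into the reporter. Short fragments annotated as lacZα, tetracycline resistance and SV40 large T antigen appear to be non-functional remnants.

The payload is a D. melanogaster-derived insert named 769_DipB-EcR_dCP, introduced by Gateway cloning and flanked by attB1 and attB2 sites, spanning roughly 300 bp. Within this interval, near each end, the annotation detects single Gal4-binding UAS motifs (fragments of a 5X UAS array), so Gal4 DNA-binding-domain fusion proteins could be recruited beside the inserted sequence. The record does not define the fragment's exact nature beyond its name. Downstream, the catalogue entry lists the Drosophila synthetic core promoter (DSCP). It is not separately annotated in the feature table but would fall in the gap between attB2 and the luc+ firefly luciferase coding sequence. An SV40 polyadenylation signal is also annotated near the sequence start, just past the luciferase end on the circular map, though on the opposite strand.

Luciferase output therefore reports how the cloned regulatory context, and any factors tethered to the UAS sites, affect transcription from the core promoter. This matches the stated purpose as a luciferase reporter and the associated study of context-dependent transcriptional regulator function.
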