Features (pLannotate 1.2.2; 15 found; start..end, strand, type, name):
     39..160     -  polyA_signal   SV40 poly(A) signal: SV40 polyadenylation signal
    183..251     -  CDS            large T antigen (fragment): large T antigen from SV40 (simian virus 40)
    267..399     +  CDS            TcR (fragment): tetracycline efflux protein; tet; confers resistance to tetracycline
    579..1167    -  rep_origin     ori: high-copy-number ColE1/pMB1/pBR322/pUC origin of replication
   1338..2198    -  CDS            AmpR: β-lactamase; bla; confers resistance to ampicillin, carbenicillin, and related antibiotics
   2199..2303    -  promoter       AmpR promoter: bla
   2330..2758    +  rep_origin     f1 ori (sequence partly withheld): f1 bacteriophage origin of replication; arrow indicates direction of (+) strand synthesis
   2790..2857    -  CDS            lacZα (fragment): LacZα fragment of β-galactosidase; lacZ fragment
   2916..2964    +  polyA_signal   poly(A) signal: synthetic polyadenylation signal
   2978..3069    +  misc_feature   pause site: RNA polymerase II transcriptional pause signal from the human α2 globin gene
   3083..3107    +  protein_bind   attB1: mutant version of attB; recombination site for the Gateway® BP reaction BP Clonase™
   3126..3144    +  protein_bind   5X UAS (fragment): five tandem copies of the "ScaI site" 17-mer CGGAGTACTGTCCTCCG, an upstream activating sequence (UAS) that efficiently binds yeast Gal4 (Webster et al., 1988; Pfeiffer et al., 2010) GAL4
   3361..3380    +  protein_bind   5X UAS (fragment): five tandem copies of the "ScaI site" 17-mer CGGAGTACTGTCCTCCG, an upstream activating sequence (UAS) that efficiently binds yeast Gal4 (Webster et al., 1988; Pfeiffer et al., 2010) GAL4
   3407..3431    -  protein_bind   attB2: mutant version of attB; recombination site for the Gateway® BP reaction BP Clonase™
   3628..5280    +  CDS            luciferase: firefly luciferase; luc+; enhanced luc+ version of the luciferase gene
>Addgene plasmid #71222 | pSGE_769_DipB-EcR_dCP | depositor full sequence | sequence record 127216 | pSGE_769_DipB-EcR_dCP sequence 5282 bps
CTAGAGTCGGGGCGGCCGGCCGCTTCGAGCAGACATGATAAGATACATTGATGAGTTTGGACAAACCACA
ACTAGAATGCAGTGAAAAAAATGCTTTATTTGTGAAATTTGTGATGCTATTGCTTTATTTGTAACCATTA
TAAGCTGCAATAAACAAGTTAACAACAACAATTGCATTCATTTTATGTTTCAGGTTCAGGGGGAGGTGTG
GGAGGTTTTTTAAAGCAAGTAAAACCTCTACAAATGTGGTAAAATCGATAAGGATCCGTCGACCGATGCC
CTTGAGAGCCTTCAACCCAGTCAGCTCCTTCCGGTGGGCGCGGGGCATGACTATCGTCGCCGCACTTATG
ACTGTCTTCTTTATCATGCAACTCGTAGGACAGGTGCCGGCAGCGCTCTTCCGCTTCCTCGCTCACTGAC
TCGCTGCGCTCGGTCGTTCGGCTGCGGCGAGCGGTATCAGCTCACTCAAAGGCGGTAATACGGTTATCCA
CAGAATCAGGGGATAACGCAGGAAAGAACATGTGAGCAAAAGGCCAGCAAAAGGCCAGGAACCGTAAAAA
GGCCGCGTTGCTGGCGTTTTTCCATAGGCTCCGCCCCCCTGACGAGCATCACAAAAATCGACGCTCAAGT
CAGAGGTGGCGAAACCCGACAGGACTATAAAGATACCAGGCGTTTCCCCCTGGAAGCTCCCTCGTGCGCT
CTCCTGTTCCGACCCTGCCGCTTACCGGATACCTGTCCGCCTTTCTCCCTTCGGGAAGCGTGGCGCTTTC
TCATAGCTCACGCTGTAGGTATCTCAGTTCGGTGTAGGTCGTTCGCTCCAAGCTGGGCTGTGTGCACGAA
CCCCCCGTTCAGCCCGACCGCTGCGCCTTATCCGGTAACTATCGTCTTGAGTCCAACCCGGTAAGACACG
ACTTATCGCCACTGGCAGCAGCCACTGGTAACAGGATTAGCAGAGCGAGGTATGTAGGCGGTGCTACAGA
GTTCTTGAAGTGGTGGCCTAACTACGGCTACACTAGAAGAACAGTATTTGGTATCTGCGCTCTGCTGAAG
CCAGTTACCTTCGGAAAAAGAGTTGGTAGCTCTTGATCCGGCAAACAAACCACCGCTGGTAGCGGTGGTT
TTTTTGTTTGCAAGCAGCAGATTACGCGCAGAAAAAAAGGATCTCAAGAAGATCCTTTGATCTTTTCTAC
GGGGTCTGACGCTCAGTGGAACGAAAACTCACGTTAAGGGATTTTGGTCATGAGATTATCAAAAAGGATC
TTCACCTAGATCCTTTTAAATTAAAAATGAAGTTTTAAATCAATCTAAAGTATATATGAGTAAACTTGGT
CTGACAGTTACCAATGCTTAATCAGTGAGGCACCTATCTCAGCGATCTGTCTATTTCGTTCATCCATAGT
TGCCTGACTCCCCGTCGTGTAGATAACTACGATACGGGAGGGCTTACCATCTGGCCCCAGTGCTGCAATG
ATACCGCGAGACCCACGCTCACCGGCTCCAGATTTATCAGCAATAAACCAGCCAGCCGGAAGGGCCGAGC
GCAGAAGTGGTCCTGCAACTTTATCCGCCTCCATCCAGTCTATTAATTGTTGCCGGGAAGCTAGAGTAAG
TAGTTCGCCAGTTAATAGTTTGCGCAACGTTGTTGCCATTGCTACAGGCATCGTGGTGTCACGCTCGTCG
TTTGGTATGGCTTCATTCAGCTCCGGTTCCCAACGATCAAGGCGAGTTACATGATCCCCCATGTTGTGCA
AAAAAGCGGTTAGCTCCTTCGGTCCTCCGATCGTTGTCAGAAGTAAGTTGGCCGCAGTGTTATCACTCAT
GGTTATGGCAGCACTGCATAATTCTCTTACTGTCATGCCATCCGTAAGATGCTTTTCTGTGACTGGTGAG
TACTCAACCAAGTCATTCTGAGAATAGTGTATGCGGCGACCGAGTTGCTCTTGCCCGGCGTCAATACGGG
ATAATACCGCGCCACATAGCAGAACTTTAAAAGTGCTCATCATTGGAAAACGTTCTTCGGGGCGAAAACT
CTCAAGGATCTTACCGCTGTTGAGATCCAGTTCGATGTAACCCACTCGTGCACCCAACTGATCTTCAGCA
TCTTTTACTTTCACCAGCGTTTCTGGGTGAGCAAAAACAGGAAGGCAAAATGCCGCAAAAAAGGGAATAA
GGGCGACACGGAAATGTTGAATACTCATACTCTTCCTTTTTCAATATTATTGAAGCATTTATCAGGGTTA
TTGTCTCATGAGCGGATACATATTTGAATGTATTTAGAAAAATAAACAAATAGGGGTTCCGCGCACATTT
CCCCGAAAAGTGCCACCTG
[124 nt withheld, positions 2330-2453]
C
[91 nt withheld, positions 2455-2545]
A
[49 nt withheld, positions 2547-2595]
CCTTTGACGTTGGAGTCCACGTTCTTT
[37 nt withheld, positions 2623-2659]
ACCCTATCTCGGTCTATTCTTTTGATTTATAAGGGATTTTGCCGATTTCGGCCTATTGGTTAAAAAATGA
GCTGATTTAACAAAAATTTAACGCGAATTTTAACAAAATATTAACGCTTACAATTTGCCATTCGCCATTC
AGGCTGCGCAACTGTTGGGAAGGGCGATCGGTGCGGGCCTCTTCGCTATTACGCCAGCCCAAGCTACCAT
GATAAGTAAGTAATATTAAGGTACGGGAGGTACTTGGAGCGGCCGCAATAAAATATCTTTATTTTCATTA
CATCTGTGTGTTGGTTTTTTGTGTGAATCGATAGTACTAACATACGCTCTCCATCAAAACAAAACGAAAC
AAAACAAACTAGCAAAATAGGCTGTCCCCAGTGCAAGTGCAGGTGCCAGAACATTTCTCTATCGATAGGT
ACCACAAGTTTGTACAAAAAAGCAGGCTTCTCGTTAGCTCCATCTCCGGAGTACTGTCCTCCGAGATAAT
CATTATCTGCTGCCTGCAGCTCAATCAGCTCAGTTCAGTCCTCTTCAGATCTGCTCAGTTGTTGCCGCTC
CATTATAATGGAGTAATTATGGCGTGCTCGAGAGCCAAGAATTTTCTGCACTGGACCTCAATGCCAAACA
ATTCCCTTTTGTCATGATATGGCCTTATCTGTTACTCTGTTACTCCAACCATAGTTCAGCTTTCCTGATA
ACGGAGTACTGTCCTCCGAGCATTGGCGCTCGACTTTGTTTACCACGACCCAGCTTTCTTGTACAAAGTG
GTAGATCTGCGATCGAGCTCGCCCGGGGATCGAGCGCAGCGGTATAAAAGGGCGCGGGGTGGCTGAGAGC
ATCAGTTGTGAATGAATGTTCGAGCCGAGCAGACGTGCCGCTGCCTTCGTTAATATCCTTTGAATAAGCC
AACTTTGAATCACAAGACGCATACCAAACGGCATTCCGGTACTGTTGGTAAAGCCACCATGGAAGACGCC
AAAAACATAAAGAAAGGCCCGGCGCCATTCTATCCGCTGGAAGATGGAACCGCTGGAGAGCAACTGCATA
AGGCTATGAAGAGATACGCCCTGGTTCCTGGAACAATTGCTTTTACAGATGCACATATCGAGGTGGACAT
CACTTACGCTGAGTACTTCGAAATGTCCGTTCGGTTGGCAGAAGCTATGAAACGATATGGGCTGAATACA
AATCACAGAATCGTCGTATGCAGTGAAAACTCTCTTCAATTCTTTATGCCGGTGTTGGGCGCGTTATTTA
TCGGAGTTGCAGTTGCGCCCGCGAACGACATTTATAATGAACGTGAATTGCTCAACAGTATGGGCATTTC
GCAGCCTACCGTGGTGTTCGTTTCCAAAAAGGGGTTGCAAAAAATTTTGAACGTGCAAAAAAAGCTCCCA
ATCATCCAAAAAATTATTATCATGGATTCTAAAACGGATTACCAGGGATTTCAGTCGATGTACACGTTCG
TCACATCTCATCTACCTCCCGGTTTTAATGAATACGATTTTGTGCCAGAGTCCTTCGATAGGGACAAGAC
AATTGCACTGATCATGAACTCCTCTGGATCTACTGGTCTGCCTAAAGGTGTCGCTCTGCCTCATAGAACT
GCCTGCGTGAGATTCTCGCATGCCAGAGATCCTATTTTTGGCAATCAAATCATTCCGGATACTGCGATTT
TAAGTGTTGTTCCATTCCATCACGGTTTTGGAATGTTTACTACACTCGGATATTTGATATGTGGATTTCG
AGTCGTCTTAATGTATAGATTTGAAGAAGAGCTGTTTCTGAGGAGCCTTCAGGATTACAAGATTCAAAGT
GCGCTGCTGGTGCCAACCCTATTCTCCTTCTTCGCCAAAAGCACTCTGATTGACAAATACGATTTATCTA
ATTTACACGAAATTGCTTCTGGTGGCGCTCCCCTCTCTAAGGAAGTCGGGGAAGCGGTTGCCAAGAGGTT
CCATCTGCCAGGTATCAGGCAAGGATATGGGCTCACTGAGACTACATCAGCTATTCTGATTACACCCGAG
GGGGATGATAAACCGGGCGCGGTCGGTAAAGTTGTTCCATTTTTTGAAGCGAAGGTTGTGGATCTGGATA
CCGGGAAAACGCTGGGCGTTAATCAAAGAGGCGAACTGTGTGTGAGAGGTCCTATGATTATGTCCGGTTA
TGTAAACAATCCGGAAGCGACCAACGCCTTGATTGACAAGGATGGATGGCTACATTCTGGAGACATAGCT
TACTGGGACGAAGACGAACACTTCTTCATCGTTGACCGCCTGAAGTCTCTGATTAAGTACAAAGGCTATC
AGGTGGCTCCCGCTGAATTGGAATCCATCTTGCTCCAACACCCCAACATCTTCGACGCAGGTGTCGCAGG
TCTTCCCGACGATGACGCCGGTGAACTTCCCGCCGCCGTTGTTGTTTTGGAGCACGGAAAGACGATGACG
GAAAAAGAGATCGTGGATTACGTCGCCAGTCAAGTAACAACCGCGAAAAAGTTGCGCGGAGGAGTTGTGT
TTGTGGACGAAGTACCGAAAGGTCTTACCGGAAAACTCGACGCAAGAAAAATCAGAGAGATCCTCATAAA
GGCCAAGAAGGGCGGAAAGATCGCCGTGTAATT
