>Addgene plasmid #71222 | pSGE_769_DipB-EcR_dCP | addgene partial sequence | sequence record 129479 | RVprimer3 5'-CTAGCAAAATAGGCTGTCCC-3'
GAACATTTCTCTATCGATAGGTACCACAAGTTTGTACAAAAAAGCAGGCTTCTCGTTAGCTCCATCTCCG
GAGTACTGTCCTCCGAGATAATCATTATCTGCTGCCTGCAGCTCAATCAGCTCAGTTCAGTCCTCTTCAG
ATCTGCTCAGTTGTTGCCGCTCCATTATAATGGAGTAATTATGGCGTGCTCGAGAGCCAAGAATTTTCTG
CACTGGACCTCAATGCCAAACAATTCCCTTTTGTCATGATATGGCCTTATCTGTTACTCTGTTACTCCAA
CCATAGTTCAGCTTTCCTGATAACGGAGTACTGTCCTCCGAGCATTGGCGCTCGACTTTGTTTACCACGA
CCCAGCTTTCTTGTACAAAGTGGTAGATCTGCGATCGAGCTCGCCCGGGGATCGAGCGCAGCGGTATAAA
AGGGCGCGGGGTGGCTGAGAGCATCAGTTGTGAATGAATGTTCGAGCCGAGCAGACGTGCCGCTGCCTTC
GTTAATATCCTTTGAATAAGCCAACTTTGAATCACAAGACGCATACCAAACGGCATTCCGGTACTGTTGG
TAAAGCCACCATGGAAGACGCCAAAAACATAAAGAAAGGCCCGGCGCCATTCTATCCGCTGGAAGATGGA
ACCGCTGGAGAGCAACTGCATAAGGCTATGAAGAGATACGCCCTGGTTCCTGGAACAATTGCTTTTACAG
ATGCACATATCGAGGTGGACATCACTTACGCTGAGTACTTCGAAATGTCCGTTCGGTTGGCAGAAGCTAT
GAAACGATATGGGCTGAATACAAATCACAGAATCGTCGTATGCAGTGAAAACTCTCTTCAATTCTTTATG
CCGGTGTTGGGCGCGTTATTTATCGGAGTTGCAGTTGCGCCCGCGAACGACATTTATAATGAACGTGAAT
TGCTCAACAGTATGGGCATTTCGCAGCCTACCGTGGTGTTCGTTTCCAAAAAGGGGTTGCAAAAAATTTT
GAACGTGCAAAAAAAGCTCCCAATCATCCAAAAAATTATTATCATGGATTCTAAAACGGATTACCAGGGA
TTTCAGTCGATGTACACGTTCGTCACATCTCATCTACCTCCCGGTTTTAATGAATACGATTTTGTGCCA
