>Addgene plasmid #71222 | pSGE_769_DipB-EcR_dCP | addgene partial sequence | sequence record 129480 | LucNRev 5'-CCTTATGCAGTTGCTCTCC-3'
GAATGGCGCCGGGCCTTTCTTTATGTTTTTGGCGTCTTCCATGGTGGCTTTACCAACAGTACCGGAATGC
CGTTTGGTATGCGTCTTGTGATTCAAAGTTGGCTTATTCAAAGGATATTAACGAAGGCAGCGGCACGTCT
GCTCGGCTCGAACATTCATTCACAACTGATGCTCTCAGCCACCCCGCGCCCTTTTATACCGCTGCGCTCG
ATCCCCGGGCGAGCTCGATCGCAGATCTACCACTTTGTACAAGAAAGCTGGGTCGTGGTAAACAAAGTCG
AGCGCCAATGCTCGGAGGACAGTACTCCGTTATCAGGAAAGCTGAACTATGGTTGGAGTAACAGAGTAAC
AGATAAGGCCATATCATGACAAAAGGGAATTGTTTGGCATTGAGGTCCAGTGCAGAAAATTCTTGGCTCT
CGAGCACGCCATAATTACTCCATTATAATGGAGCGGCAACAACTGAGCAGATCTGAAGAGGACTGAACTG
AGCTGATTGAGCTGCAGGCAGCAGATAATGATTATCTCGGAGGACAGTACTCCGGAGATGGAGCTAACGA
GAAGCCTGCTTTTTTGTACAAACTTGTGGTACCTATCGATAGAGAAATGTTCTGGCACCTGCACTTGCAC
TGGGGACAGCCTATTTTGCTAGTTTGTTTTGTTTCGTTTTGTTTTGATGGAGAGCGTATGTTAGTACTAT
CGATTCACACAAAAAACCAACACACAGATGTAATGAAAATAAAGATATTTTATTGCGGCCGCTCCAAGTA
CCTCCCGTACCTTAATATTACTTACTTATCATGGTAGCTTGGGCTGGCGTAATAGCGAAGAGGCCCGCAC
CGATCGCCCTTCCCAACAGTTGCGCAGCCTGAATGGCGAATGGCAAATTGTAAGCGTTAATATTTTGTTA
AAATTCGCGTTAAATTTTTGTTAAATCAGCTCATTTTTTAACCAATAGGCCGAAATCGGCAAAATCCCTT
ATAAATCAAAAGAATAGACCGAGATAGGGTTGAGTGTTGTTCCAGTTTGG
